Addgene plasmid #82594: p3E-FRB-HA no-pA
Purpose: 3' entry vector containing HA epitope fused to C-terminus of TOR FKBP and rapamycin binding (FRB) domain without pA for rapamycin/rapalog induced dimerization
Depositing lab: Kryn Stankunas. Depositing organization: University of Oregon. Publication: A MultiSite Gateway Toolkit for Rapid Cloning of Vertebrate Expression Constructs with Diverse Research Applications. Fowler DK, Stewart S, Seredick S, Eisen JS, Stankunas K, Washbourne P. PLoS One. 2016 Aug 8;11(8):e0159277. doi: 10.1371/journal.pone.0159277. eCollection 2016. PONE-D-16-19476 PubMed 27500400.
Backbone
  Vector backbone: pDONR P2R-P3
  Total vector size (bp): 2944
Growth in bacteria
  Bacterial resistance: Kanamycin, 50 μg/mL
  Growth temperature: 37°C
  Growth strain: DH5alpha
  Copy number: High Copy
Gene/Insert
  Gene/Insert name: FRB-HA (no pA)
  Promoter: None
  Cloning method: Gateway Cloning
  Sequencing primers: 5′ M13F; 3′ M13R
Terms and licenses: Academic/Nonprofit Terms; Industry Terms: Not Available to Industry
How to cite: p3E-FRB-HA no-pA was a gift from Kryn Stankunas (Addgene plasmid # 82594 ; http://n2t.net/addgene:82594 ; RRID:Addgene_82594)
