[The description below was written by a language model from this plasmid's Addgene catalogue record and pLannotate feature annotations shown in this document.]
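Description:
p3E-FRB-HA no-pA is a 2,944 bp MultiSite Gateway 3' entry clone built on the pDONR P2R-P3 backbone. It is a bacterial cloning intermediate rather than an expression plasmid. It is propagated in E. coli at high copy from a ColE1/pUC-type origin and selected with kanamycin through the aph(3')-Ia (KanR) gene. The backbone also carries the rrnB T1 and T2 transcription terminators upstream of the recombination cassette, which insulate the insert from read-through transcription, along with a T7 promoter and small lacI and lacZα remnants that have no stated function here.

The insert is the FKBP-rapamycin binding (FRB) domain of TOR (annotated as derived from human FRAP) with an HA epitope fused to its C-terminus. The HA tag is stated in the catalogue record, but the automated annotation did not call it as a separate feature. The cassette has no promoter of its own and deliberately lacks a polyadenylation signal. It is flanked by Gateway recombination sites, annotated as attR2 on one side and as attB3 core/attL-type sequence on the other. This matches the attR2/attL3 arrangement expected for a 3' entry clone, so the "attL1 fragment" label is probably an annotation approximation.

In an LR reaction with a 5' entry promoter clone, a middle entry coding sequence and a destination vector, this element is placed downstream of the middle-entry gene. That would tag the gene of interest with FRB-HA at its C-terminus, with the polyA signal presumably supplied by the destination vector. The resulting fusions are intended for rapamycin- or rapalog-induced dimerization with FKBP-tagged partners in vertebrate expression constructs, and the HA tag allows detection.
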