Features (pLannotate 1.2.2; 11 found; start..end, strand, type, name):
    121..213     +  CDS            lacI (fragment): lac repressor; lacI; The lac repressor binds to the lac operator to inhibit transcription in E. coli. This inhibition can be relieved by adding lactose or isopropyl-β-D-thiogalactopyranoside (IPTG).
    268..295     -  terminator     rrnB T2 terminator: transcription terminator T2 from the E. coli rrnB gene
    427..470     +  terminator     rrnB T1 terminator: Escherichia coli rrnB; transcription terminator T1 from the E. coli rrnB gene
    517..553     -  CDS            lacZα (fragment): LacZα fragment of β-galactosidase; lacZ fragment
    624..747     -  protein_bind   attR2: mutant version of attR; recombination site for the Gateway® LR reaction LR Clonase™
    749..1010    +  CDS            FRB (fragment): FKBP-rapamycin binding domain of human FRAP
   1053..1073    -  protein_bind   attB3: mutant version of attB; core recombination site for the Gateway® BP reaction BP Clonase™
   1064..1149    -  protein_bind   attL1 (fragment): mutant version of attL; recombination site for the Gateway® LR reaction LR Clonase™
   1186..1204    -  promoter       T7 promoter: promoter for bacteriophage T7 RNA polymerase
   1338..2147    +  CDS            KanR: aminoglycoside phosphotransferase; aph(3')-Ia; confers resistance to kanamycin in bacteria or G418 (Geneticin®) in eukaryotes
   2294..2882    +  rep_origin     ori: high-copy-number ColE1/pMB1/pBR322/pUC origin of replication
>Addgene plasmid #82594 | p3E-FRB-HA no-pA | depositor full sequence | sequence record 157098 | p3E-FRB-HA no-pA sequence 2944 bps
CTTTCCTGCGTTATCCCCTGATTCTGTGGATAACCGTATTACCGCCTTTGAGTGAGCTGATACCGCTCGC
CGCAGCCGAACGACCGAGCGCAGCGAGTCAGTGAGCGAGGAAGCGGAAGAGCGCCCAATACGCAAACCGC
CTCTCCCCGCGCGTTGGCCGATTCATTAATGCAGCTGGCACGACAGGTTTCCCGACTGGAAAGCGGGCAG
TGAGCGCAACGCAATTAATACGCGTACCGCTAGCCAGGAAGAGTTTGTAGAAACGCAAAAAGGCCATCCG
TCAGGATGGCCTTCTGCTTAGTTTGATGCCTGGCAGTTTATGGCGGGCGTCCTGCCCGCCACCCTCCGGG
CCGTTGCTTCACAACGTTCAAATCCGCTCCCGGCGGATTTGTCCTACTCAGGAGAGCGTTCACCGACAAA
CAACAGATAAAACGAAAGGCCCAGTCTTCCGACTGAGCCTTTCGTTTTATTTGATGCCTGGCAGTTCCCT
ACTCTCGCGTTAACGCTAGCATGGATGTTTTCCCAGTCACGACGTTGTAAAACGACGGCCAGTCTTAAGC
TCGGGCCCTGCAGCTCTAGAGCTCGAATTCTACAGGTCACTAATACCATCTAAGTAGTTGGTTCATAGTG
ACTGCATATGTTGTGTTTTACAGTATTATGTAGTCTGTTTTTTATGCAAAATCTAATTTAATATATTGAT
ATTTATATCATTTTACGTTTCTCGTTCAACTTTCTTGTACAAAGTGGCGTGGCATGAAGGCCTGGAAGAG
GCATCTCGTTTGTACTTTGGGGAAAGGAACGTGAAAGGCATGTTTGAGGTGCTGGAGCCCTTGCATGCTA
TGATGGAACGGGGCCCCCAGACTCTGAAGGAAACATCCTTTAATCAGGCCTATGGTCGAGATTTAATGGA
GGCCCAAGAGTGGTGCAGGAAGTACATGAAATCAGGGAATGTCAAGGACCTCACCCAAGCCTGGGACCTC
TATTATCATGTGTTCCGACGAATCTCAAAGCAGGTCGACTATCCGTACGACGTACCAGACTACGCAGCAT
AGCAACTTTATTATACAAAGTTGGCATTATAAAAAAGCATTGCTTATCAATTTGTTGCAACGAACAGGTC
ACTATCAGTCAAAATAAAATCATTATTTGGAGCTCCATGGTAGCGTTAACGCGGCCGCGATATCCCCTAT
AGTGAGTCGTATTACATGGTCATAGCTGTTTCCTGGCAGCTCTGGCCCGTGTCTCAAAATCTCTGATGTT
ACATTGCACAAGATAAAAATATATCATCATGAACAATAAAACTGTCTGCTTACATAAACAGTAATACAAG
GGGTGTTATGAGCCATATTCAACGGGAAACGTCGAGGCCGCGATTAAATTCCAACATGGATGCTGATTTA
TATGGGTATAAATGGGCTCGCGATAATGTCGGGCAATCAGGTGCGACAATCTATCGCTTGTATGGGAAGC
CCGATGCGCCAGAGTTGTTTCTGAAACATGGCAAAGGTAGCGTTGCCAATGATGTTACAGATGAGATGGT
CAGACTAAACTGGCTGACGGAATTTATGCCTCTTCCGACCATCAAGCATTTTATCCGTACTCCTGATGAT
GCATGGTTACTCACCACTGCGATCCCCGGAAAAACAGCATTCCAGGTATTAGAAGAATATCCTGATTCAG
GTGAAAATATTGTTGATGCGCTGGCAGTGTTCCTGCGCCGGTTGCATTCGATTCCTGTTTGTAATTGTCC
TTTTAACAGCGATCGCGTATTTCGTCTCGCTCAGGCGCAATCACGAATGAATAACGGTTTGGTTGATGCG
AGTGATTTTGATGACGAGCGTAATGGCTGGCCTGTTGAACAAGTCTGGAAAGAAATGCATAAACTTTTGC
CATTCTCACCGGATTCAGTCGTCACTCATGGTGATTTCTCACTTGATAACCTTATTTTTGACGAGGGGAA
ATTAATAGGTTGTATTGATGTTGGACGAGTCGGAATCGCAGACCGATACCAGGATCTTGCCATCCTATGG
AACTGCCTCGGTGAGTTTTCTCCTTCATTACAGAAACGGCTTTTTCAAAAATATGGTATTGATAATCCTG
ATATGAATAAATTGCAGTTTCATTTGATGCTCGATGAGTTTTTCTAATCAGAATTGGTTAATTGGTTGTA
ACACTGGCAGAGCATTACGCTGACTTGACGGGACGGCGCAAGCTCATGACCAAAATCCCTTAACGTGAGT
TACGCGTCGTTCCACTGAGCGTCAGACCCCGTAGAAAAGATCAAAGGATCTTCTTGAGATCCTTTTTTTC
TGCGCGTAATCTGCTGCTTGCAAACAAAAAAACCACCGCTACCAGCGGTGGTTTGTTTGCCGGATCAAGA
GCTACCAACTCTTTTTCCGAAGGTAACTGGCTTCAGCAGAGCGCAGATACCAAATACTGTCCTTCTAGTG
TAGCCGTAGTTAGGCCACCACTTCAAGAACTCTGTAGCACCGCCTACATACCTCGCTCTGCTAATCCTGT
TACCAGTGGCTGCTGCCAGTGGCGATAAGTCGTGTCTTACCGGGTTGGACTCAAGACGATAGTTACCGGA
TAAGGCGCAGCGGTCGGGCTGAACGGGGGGTTCGTGCACACAGCCCAGCTTGGAGCGAACGACCTACACC
GAACTGAGATACCTACAGCGTGAGCATTGAGAAAGCGCCACGCTTCCCGAAGGGAGAAAGGCGGACAGGT
ATCCGGTAAGCGGCAGGGTCGGAACAGGAGAGCGCACGAGGGAGCTTCCAGGGGGAAACGCCTGGTATCT
TTATAGTCCTGTCGGGTTTCGCCACCTCTGACTTGAGCGTCGATTTTTGTGATGCTCGTCAGGGGGGCGG
AGCCTATGGAAAAACGCCAGCAACGCGGCCTTTTTACGGTTCCTGGCCTTTTGCTGGCCTTTTGCTCACA
TGTT
