>Addgene plasmid #82594 | p3E-FRB-HA no-pA | addgene partial sequence | sequence record 163139 | M13-F20 5'-TGTAAAACGACGGCCAGT-3'
GAGCTCGAATTCTACAGGTCACTAATACCATCTAAGTAGTTGGTTCATAGTGACTGCATATGTTGTGTTT
TACAGTATTATGTAGTCTGTTTTTTATGCAAAATCTAATTTAATATATTGATATTTATATCATTTTACGT
TTCTCGTTCAACTTTCTTGTACAAAGTGGCGTGGCATGAAGGCCTGGAAGAGGCATCTCGTTTGTACTTT
GGGGAAAGGAACGTGAAAGGCATGTTTGAGGTGCTGGAGCCCTTGCATGCTATGATGGAACGGGGCCCCC
AGACTCTGAAGGAAACATCCTTTAATCAGGCCTATGGTCGAGATTTAATGGAGGCCCAAGAGTGGTGCAG
GAAGTACATGAAATCAGGGAATGTCAAGGACCTCACCCAAGCCTGGGACCTCTATTATCATGTGTTCCGA
CGAATCTCAAAGCAGGTCGACTATCCGTACGACGTACCAGACTACGCAGCATAGCAACTTTATTATACAA
AGTTGGCATTATAAAAAAGCATTGCTTATCAATTTGTTGCAACGAACAGGTCACTATCAGTCAAAATAAA
ATCATTATTTGGAGCTCCATGGTAGCGTTAACGCGGCCGCGATATCCCCTATAGTGAGTCGTATTACATG
GTCATAGCTGTTTCCTGGCAGCTCTGGCCCGTGTCTCAAAATCTCTGATGTTACATTGCACAAGATAAAA
ATATATCATCATGAACAATAAAACTGTCTGCTTACATAAACAGTAATACAAGGGGTGTTATGAGCCATAT
TCAACGGGAAACGTCGAGGCCGCGATTAA
